>Addgene plasmid #106461 | pKP105 (pRS416-YBR139Wp-YBR139W-PA-ADH1t) | depositor full sequence | sequence record 201579 | pKP105 (pRS416-YBR139Wp-YBR139W-PA-ADH1t) sequence 7795 bps
GACGAAAGGGCCTCGTGATACGCCTATTTTTATAGGTTAATGTCATGATAATAATGGTTTCTTAGGACGG
ATCGCTTGCCTGTAACTTACACGCGCCTCGTATCTTTTAATGATGGAATAATTTGGGAATTTACTCTGTG
TTTATTTATTTTTATGTTTTGTATTTGGATTTTAGAAAGTAAATAAAGAAGGTAGAAGAGTTACGGAATG
AAGAAAAAAAAATAAACAAAGGTTTAAAAAATTTCAACAAAAAGCGTACTTTACATATATATTTATTAGA
CAAGAAAAGCAGATTAAATAGATATACATTCGATTAACGATAAGTAAAATGTAAAATCACAGGATTTTCG
TGTGTGGTCTTCTACACAGACAAGATGAAACAATTCGGCATTAATACCTGAGAGCAGGAAGAGCAAGATA
AAAGGTAGTATTTGTTGGCGATCCCCCTAGAGTCTTTTACATCTTCGGAAAACAAAAACTATTTTTTCTT
TAATTTCTTTTTTTACTTTCTATTTTTAATTTATATATTTATATTAAAAAATTTAAATTATAATTATTTT
TATAGCACGTGATGAAAAGGACCCAGGTGGCACTTTTCGGGGAAATGTGCGCGGAACCCCTATTTGTTTA
TTTTTCTAAATACATTCAAATATGTATCCGCTCATGAGACAATAACCCTGATAAATGCTTCAATAATATT
GAAAAAGGAAGAGTATGAGTATTCAACATTTCCGTGTCGCCCTTATTCCCTTTTTTGCGGCATTTTGCCT
TCCTGTTTTTGCTCACCCAGAAACGCTGGTGAAAGTAAAAGATGCTGAAGATCAGTTGGGTGCACGAGTG
GGTTACATCGAACTGGATCTCAACAGCGGTAAGATCCTTGAGAGTTTTCGCCCCGAAGAACGTTTTCCAA
TGATGAGCACTTTTAAAGTTCTGCTATGTGGCGCGGTATTATCCCGTATTGACGCCGGGCAAGAGCAACT
CGGTCGCCGCATACACTATTCTCAGAATGACTTGGTTGAGTACTCACCAGTCACAGAAAAGCATCTTACG
GATGGCATGACAGTAAGAGAATTATGCAGTGCTGCCATAACCATGAGTGATAACACTGCGGCCAACTTAC
TTCTGACAACGATCGGAGGACCGAAGGAGCTAACCGCTTTTTTGCACAACATGGGGGATCATGTAACTCG
CCTTGATCGTTGGGAACCGGAGCTGAATGAAGCCATACCAAACGACGAGCGTGACACCACGATGCCTGTA
GCAATGGCAACAACGTTGCGCAAACTATTAACTGGCGAACTACTTACTCTAGCTTCCCGGCAACAATTAA
TAGACTGGATGGAGGCGGATAAAGTTGCAGGACCACTTCTGCGCTCGGCCCTTCCGGCTGGCTGGTTTAT
TGCTGATAAATCTGGAGCCGGTGAGCGTGGGTCTCGCGGTATCATTGCAGCACTGGGGCCAGATGGTAAG
CCCTCCCGTATCGTAGTTATCTACACGACGGGGAGTCAGGCAACTATGGATGAACGAAATAGACAGATCG
CTGAGATAGGTGCCTCACTGATTAAGCATTGGTAACTGTCAGACCAAGTTTACTCATATATACTTTAGAT
TGATTTAAAACTTCATTTTTAATTTAAAAGGATCTAGGTGAAGATCCTTTTTGATAATCTCATGACCAAA
ATCCCTTAACGTGAGTTTTCGTTCCACTGAGCGTCAGACCCCGTAGAAAAGATCAAAGGATCTTCTTGAG
ATCCTTTTTTTCTGCGCGTAATCTGCTGCTTGCAAACAAAAAAACCACCGCTACCAGCGGTGGTTTGTTT
GCCGGATCAAGAGCTACCAACTCTTTTTCCGAAGGTAACTGGCTTCAGCAGAGCGCAGATACCAAATACT
GTCCTTCTAGTGTAGCCGTAGTTAGGCCACCACTTCAAGAACTCTGTAGCACCGCCTACATACCTCGCTC
TGCTAATCCTGTTACCAGTGGCTGCTGCCAGTGGCGATAAGTCGTGTCTTACCGGGTTGGACTCAAGACG
ATAGTTACCGGATAAGGCGCAGCGGTCGGGCTGAACGGGGGGTTCGTGCACACAGCCCAGCTTGGAGCGA
ACGACCTACACCGAACTGAGATACCTACAGCGTGAGCTATGAGAAAGCGCCACGCTTCCCGAAGGGAGAA
AGGCGGACAGGTATCCGGTAAGCGGCAGGGTCGGAACAGGAGAGCGCACGAGGGAGCTTCCAGGGGGAAA
CGCCTGGTATCTTTATAGTCCTGTCGGGTTTCGCCACCTCTGACTTGAGCGTCGATTTTTGTGATGCTCG
TCAGGGGGGCGGAGCCTATGGAAAAACGCCAGCAACGCGGCCTTTTTACGGTTCCTGGCCTTTTGCTGGC
CTTTTGCTCACATGTTCTTTCCTGCGTTATCCCCTGATTCTGTGGATAACCGTATTACCGCCTTTGAGTG
AGCTGATACCGCTCGCCGCAGCCGAACGACCGAGCGCAGCGAGTCAGTGAGCGAGGAAGCGGAAGAGCGC
CCAATACGCAAACCGCCTCTCCCCGCGCGTTGGCCGATTCATTAATGCAGCTGGCACGACAGGTTTCCCG
ACTGGAAAGCGGGCAGTGAGCGCAACGCAATTAATGTGAGTTACCTCACTCATTAGGCACCCCAGGCTTT
ACACTTTATGCTTCCGGCTCCTATGTTGTGTGGAATTGTGAGCGGATAACAATTTCACACAGGAAACAGC
TATGACCATGATTACGCCAAGCGCGCAATTAACCCTCACTAAAGGGAACAAAAGCTGGAGCTCTTGCATG
GAGGCGCAATTGGCAAAGACGTAAAGCTCTTGTCATCAATTAGATCTAATTTGGAAACAGATTGGTACAA
TTTGGATGGAATTTTAGGCTTGGCACCTATCAATTGTGAGCGACGCTTTCTTACATTCAATAACTGTTGG
TTCTGATTTTCACTTTGACTATTGCCTTGGTATGGAGAATTTCTCTGCAATGGTTTTGCCTGCTTCGAAG
GAGTGCTGTTACTATCGAAGATAAATTCCTTCTTTTCAAATTGCCATTGTAACATGGAGTTATTCTCTAT
ATCCTGGACGACTGGAGGAGTCAAGGGCCTGGAAAGTACGGATCCTGTAGAAATATCACTGGCAATTATA
CTGAGTTTATTGTTGGTGTTGCTATTCATATTTGAGCTGGTATTGGACGAAAGCAAGGATAATGAGTTTG
TGTCTACTGACTCCAACACCCTAGGCTGGATTTGATCTTTCTCCATCCTTTAATTTTAACCTTTTAATTA
GTGGTTGGATCAAGTTTTCGAGACTATTCCAATCTGTGACTTGTTGGATAAATAGTTTTTGACTCGTTTA
GTATAATCCTTTTTTCTAAAAGTGCTTAGAGTTCTCTAAGATGTTCTTGTTTACAATGTGAGCGATTTAG
GAAATTTCCTAAAAATGGCCGAGGCGGCGCTAGCATTCTACGAAAGGTGAGATAACGCTTCGTTATCGAA
AAATGTCAGGGGACAGGGGTTATATAAGAACGAAAATTGTCATCCTGCATTTTTTCTTTAAAACAGCTAT
ACAAAAAGTGATACCGACATACAATGAAGTATCTAAACTTAGTTTTCGTGCTTCAGCTTCTTATTAGCAT
CAAATACGCCTCATTCGGCCGAGCCTTTTCTCTTTTTGAAGATGATACCACCTTTGCCAATTTGGATAAA
CAGCTAAAGCTTCCACAGAATACACAGCAAACCCTTAAATTGGACCGTTTGAATCACGATGATCCGCTGT
TTACAACTTTTATTTCTTCTGTGGACACAGATTACAGTTTGAGACTTAGAACAGTAGATCCTTCTAAACT
AGGAATTGACACCGTAAAACAATGGTCGGGTTACATGGACTATAAGGATTCCAAACACTTTTTTTACTGG
TTTTTTGAAAGTAGGAACGATCCTGCTAACGACCCAATTATTCTTTGGTTAAATGGTGGACCTGGTTGTT
CCTCGTTTACTGGGTTGCTATTTGAACTAGGCCCCTCATCAATTGGCGCCGATATGAAACCAATCCACAA
TCCCTATTCTTGGAATAATAACGCTTCAATGATCTTCTTAGAACAGCCACTCGGAGTCGGCTTTTCCTAT
GGTGATGAAAAAGTCTCCTCTACAAAATTAGCAGGCAAAGATGCGTACATTTTCCTGGAATTGTTTTTTG
AAGCTTTTCCTCATTTACGCTCCAACGATTTCCACATTGCAGGCGAATCCTATGCAGGACATTATATCCC
TCAAATTGCACATGAGATCGTTGTCAAGAACCCTGAAAGAACGTTCAATTTAACTTCAGTTATGATTGGT
AATGGTATCACAGACCCTTTGATTCAAGCAGATTATTATGAACCAATGGCATGCGGGAAAGGGGGCTATC
ACCCTGTTCTCTCATCAGAAGAATGTGAGAAAATGAGTAAAGCTGCAGGTCGTTGTCGTAGGTTGAACAA
GTTATGTTATGCTTCTAAATCAAGTTTACCATGCATAGTCGCCACTGCTTACTGTGACTCTGCACTTTTG
GAACCGTACATTAACACAGGACTCAACGTCTATGACATTAGAGGGCCCTGTGAAGATAATAGTACTGATG
GTATGTGTTATACAGGTCTCCGCTATGTCGACCAGTATATGAATTTTCCTGAAGTTCAAGAAACGCTAGG
GTCCGACGTGCATAATTATTCTGGCTGTGATAATGACGTGTTCACCGGATTTTTGTTTACGGGCGATGGA
AGTAAACCATTTCAACAATATATTGCTGAATTATTAAATCACAACATTCCGGTATTAATATATGCGGGTG
ATAAGGATTATATTTGTAATTGGCTGGGAAACCATGCTTGGTCCAATGAGTTGGAATGGATCAATAAACG
TAGGTATCAGAGAAGGATGTTAAGACCATGGGTCAGTAAAGAAACAGGTGAAGAGTTGGGACAAGTCAAG
AACTATGGCCCTTTCACCTTTTTGAGAATATACGATGCCGGTCATATGGTGCCCTATGATCAACCGGAGG
CAAGTTTGGAAATGGTCAACAGTTGGATTTCCGGTAATCGTGCTTTTTCGGATCTTTCCACCTTGGAAAA
TGCTAGTTCTAGACGGATCCCCGGGTTAATTAAGCTTGCGCAACACGATGAAGCCGTGGACAACAAATTC
AACAAAGAACAACAAAACGCGTTCTATGAGATCTTACATTTACCTAACTTAAACGAAGAACAACGAAACG
CCTTCATCCAAAGCTTAAAAGATGACCCAAGCCAAAGCGCTAACCTTTTAGCAGAAGCTAAAAAGCTAAA
TGATGCTCAGGCGCCGAAAGTAGACAACAAATTCAACAAAGAACAACAAAACGCGTTCTATGAGATCTTA
CATTTACCTAACTTAAACGAAGAACAACGAAACGCCGTCATCCAAAGTTTAAAAGATGACCCAAGCCAAA
GCGCTAACCTTTTAGCAGAAGCTAAAAAGCTAAATGATGCTCAGGCGCCGAAAGTAGACGCGAATTAAGG
CGCGCCACTTCTAAATAAGCGAATTTCTTATGATTTATGATTTTTATTATTAAATAAGTTATAAAAAAAA
TAAGTGTATACAAATTTTAAAGTGACTCTTAGGTTTTAAAACGAAAATTCTTATTCTTGAGTAACTCTTT
CCTGTAGGTCAGGTTGCTTTCTCAGGTATAGTATGAGGTCGCTCTTATTGACCACACCTCTACCGGCAGA
ATTCGATATCAAGCTTATCGATACCGTCGACCTCGAGGGGGGGCCCGGTACCCAATTCGCCCTATAGTGA
GTCGTATTACGCGCGCTCACTGGCCGTCGTTTTACAACGTCGTGACTGGGAAAACCCTGGCGTTACCCAA
CTTAATCGCCTTGCAGCACATCCCCCTTTCGCCAGCTGGCGTAATAGCGAAGAGGCCCGCACCGATCGCC
CTTCCCAACAGTTGCGCAGCCTGAATGGCGAATGGCGCG
[124 nt withheld, positions 5990-6113]
C
[91 nt withheld, positions 6115-6205]
A
[49 nt withheld, positions 6207-6255]
CCTTTGACGTTGGAGTCCACGTTCTTT
[37 nt withheld, positions 6283-6319]
ACCCTATCTCGGTCTATTCTTTTGATTTATAAGGGATTTTGCCGATTTCGGCCTATTGGTTAAAAAATGA
GCTGATTTAACAAAAATTTAACGCGAATTTTAACAAAATATTAACGTTTACAATTTCCTGATGCGGTATT
TTCTCCTTACGCATCTGTGCGGTATTTCACACCGCATAGGGTAATAACTGATATAATTAAATTGAAGCTC
TAATTTGTGAGTTTAGTATACATGCATTTACTTATAATACAGTTTTTTAGTTTTGCTGGCCGCATCTTCT
CAAATATGCTTCCCAGCCTGCTTTTCTGTAACGTTCACCCTCTACCTTAGCATCCCTTCCCTTTGCAAAT
AGTCCTCTTCCAACAATAATAATGTCAGATCCTGTAGAGACCACATCATCCACGGTTCTATACTGTTGAC
CCAATGCGTCTCCCTTGTCATCTAAACCCACACCGGGTGTCATAATCAACCAATCGTAACCTTCATCTCT
TCCACCCATGTCTCTTTGAGCAATAAAGCCGATAACAAAATCTTTGTCGCTCTTCGCAATGTCAACAGTA
CCCTTAGTATATTCTCCAGTAGATAGGGAGCCCTTGCATGACAATTCTGCTAACATCAAAAGGCCTCTAG
GTTCCTTTGTTACTTCTTCTGCCGCCTGCTTCAAACCGCTAACAATACCTGGGCCCACCACACCGTGTGC
ATTCGTAATGTCTGCCCATTCTGCTATTCTGTATACACCCGCAGAGTACTGCAATTTGACTGTATTACCA
ATGTCAGCAAATTTTCTGTCTTCGAAGAGTAAAAAATTGTACTTGGCGGATAATGCCTTTAGCGGCTTAA
CTGTGCCCTCCATGGAAAAATCAGTCAAGATATCCACATGTGTTTTTAGTAAACAAATTTTGGGACCTAA
TGCTTCAACTAACTCCAGTAATTCCTTGGTGGTACGAACATCCAATGAAGCACACAAGTTTGTTTGCTTT
TCGTGCATGATATTAAATAGCTTGGCAGCAACAGGACTAGGATGAGTAGCAGCACGTTCCTTATATGTAG
CTTTCGACATGATTTATCTTCGTTTCCTGCAGGTTTTTGTTCTGTGCAGTTGGGTTAAGAATACTGGGCA
ATTTCATGTTTCTTCAACACTACATATGCGTATATATACCAATCTAAGTCTGTGCTCCTTCCTTCGTTCT
TCCTTCTGTTCGGAGATTACCGAATCAAAAAAATTTCAAAGAAACCGAAATCAAAAAAAAGAATAAAAAA
AAAATGATGAATTGAATTGAAAAGCTGTGGTATGGTGCACTCTCAGTACAATCTGCTCTGATGCCGCATA
GTTAAGCCAGCCCCGACACCCGCCAACACCCGCTGACGCGCCCTGACGGGCTTGTCTGCTCCCGGCATCC
GCTTACAGACAAGCTGTGACCGTCTCCGGGAGCTGCATGTGTCAGAGGTTTTCACCGTCATCACCGAAAC
GCGCGA
Features (pLannotate 1.2.2; 23 found; start..end, strand, type, name):
     70..573     -  misc_feature   CEN/ARS: S. cerevisiae CEN6 centromere fused to an autonomously replicating sequence
    610..714     +  promoter       AmpR promoter: bla
    715..1575    +  CDS            AmpR: β-lactamase; bla; confers resistance to ampicillin, carbenicillin, and related antibiotics
   1746..2334    +  rep_origin     ori: high-copy-number ColE1/pMB1/pBR322/pUC origin of replication
   2517..2609    +  CDS            lacI (fragment): lac repressor; lacI; The lac repressor binds to the lac operator to inhibit transcription in E. coli. This inhibition can be relieved by adding lactose or isopropyl-β-D-thiogalactopyranoside (IPTG).
   2622..2643    +  protein_bind   CAP binding site: CAP binding activates transcription in the presence of cAMP. E. coli catabolite activator protein
   2658..2688    +  promoter       lac promoter: promoter for the E. coli lac operon
   2696..2712    +  protein_bind   lac operator: The lac repressor binds to the lac operator to inhibit transcription in E. coli. This inhibition can be relieved by adding lactose or isopropyl-β-D-thiogalactopyranoside (IPTG). lac repressor encoded by lacI
   2757..2775    +  promoter       T3 promoter: promoter for bacteriophage T3 RNA polymerase
   2796..3266    -  CDS            YBY8_YEAST (fragment): Experimental evidence at protein level: Swiss-Prot protein existence level 1. From Saccharomyces cerevisiae (strain ATCC 204508 / S288c) (Baker's yeast).
   3594..5117    +  CDS            YBY9_YEAST: Experimental evidence at protein level: Swiss-Prot protein existence level 1. From Saccharomyces cerevisiae (strain ATCC 204508 / S288c) (Baker's yeast).
   5166..5339    +  CDS            ProtA: IgG-binding unit of Staphylococcus aureus protein A
   5343..5513    +  CDS            ProtA: IgG-binding unit of Staphylococcus aureus protein A
   5549..5736    +  terminator     ADH1 terminator: S. cerevisiae ADH1; transcription terminator for the S. cerevisiae alcohol dehydrogenase 1 (ADH1) gene
   5739..5792    +  misc_feature   MCS (fragment): pBluescript multiple cloning site
   5801..5819    -  promoter       T7 promoter: promoter for bacteriophage T7 RNA polymerase
   5827..5982    +  CDS            lacZα (fragment): LacZα fragment of β-galactosidase; lacZ fragment
   5990..6445    +  rep_origin     f1 ori (sequence partly withheld): f1 bacteriophage origin of replication; arrow indicates direction of (+) strand synthesis
   6446..6497    -  misc_feature   bom (fragment): basis of mobility region from pBR322
   6576..7379    -  CDS            URA3: orotidine-5'-phosphate decarboxylase, required for uracil biosynthesis; S. cerevisiae URA3; yeast auxotrophic marker, counterselectable with 5-fluoroorotic acid (5-FOA)
   7380..7595    -  promoter       URA3 promoter: S. cerevisiae URA3
   7610..7659    -  misc_feature   bom (fragment): basis of mobility region from pBR322
   7761..1       -  CDS            rop (fragment) (across the origin): Rop protein, which maintains plasmids at low copy number; rop
