>Addgene plasmid #106461 | pKP105 (pRS416-YBR139Wp-YBR139W-PA-ADH1t) | addgene full sequence | sequence record 204894 | Addgene NGS Result
TCCCCGCGCGTTGGCCGATTCATTAATGCAGCTGGCACGACAGGTTTCCCGACTGGAAAGCGGGCAGTGA
GCGCAACGCAATTAATGTGAGTTAGCTCACTCATTAGGCACCCCAGGCTTTACACTTTATGCTTCCGGCT
CGTATGTTGTGTGGAATTGTGAGCGGATAACAATTTCACACAGGAAACAGCTATGACCATGATTACGCCA
AGCGCGCAATTAACCCTCACTAAAGGGAACAAAAGCTGGAGCTCTTGCATGGAGGCGCAATTGGCAAAGA
CGTAAAGCTCTTGTCATCAATTAGATCTAATTTGGAAACAGATTGGTACAATTTGGATGGAATTTTAGGC
TTGGCACCTATCAATTGTGAGCGACGCTTTCTTACATTCAATAACTGTTGGTTCTGATTTTCACTTTGAC
TATTGCCTTGGTATGGAGAATTTCTCTGCAATGGTTTTGCCTGCTTCGAAGGAGTGCTGTTACTATCGAA
GATAAATTCCTTCTTTTCAAATTGCCATTGTAACATGGAGTTATTCTCTATATCCTGGACGACTGGAGGA
GTCAAGGGCCTGGAAAGTACGGATCCTGTAGAAATATCACTGGCAATTATACTGAGTTTATTGTTGGTGT
TGCTATTCATATTTGAGCTGGTATTGGACGAAAGCAAGGATAATGAGTTTGTGTCTACTGACTCCAACAC
CCTAGGCTGGATTTGATCTTTCTCCATCCTTTAATTTTAACCTTTTAATTAGTGGTTGGATCAAGTTTTC
GAGACTATTCCAATCTGTGACTTGTTGGATAAATAGTTTTTGACTCGTTTAGTATAATCCTTTTTTCTAA
AAGTGCTTAGAGTTCTCTAAGATGTTCTTGTTTACAATGTGAGCGATTTAGGAAATTTCCTAAAAATGGC
CGAGGCGGCGCTAGCATTCTACGAAAGGTGAGATAACGCTTCGTTATCGAAAAATGTCAGGGGACAGGGG
TTATATAAGAACGAAAATTGTCATCCTGCATTTTTTCTTTAAAACAGCTATACAAAAAGTGATACCGACA
TACAATGAAGTATCTAAACTTAGTTTTCGTGCTTCAGCTTCTTATTAGCATCAAATACGCCTCATTCGGC
CGAGCCTTTTCTCTTTTTGAAGATGATACCACCTTTGCCAATTTGGATAAACAGCTAAAGCTTCCACAGA
ATACACAGCAAACCCTTAAATTGGACCGTTTGAATCACGATGATCCGCTGTTTACAACTTTTATTTCTTC
TGTGGACACAGATTACAGTTTGAGACTTAGAACAGTAGATCCTTCTAAACTAGGAATTGACACCGTAAAA
CAATGGTCGGGTTACATGGACTATAAGGATTCCAAACACTTTTTTTACTGGTTTTTTGAAAGTAGGAACG
ATCCTGCTAACGACCCAATTATTCTTTGGTTAAATGGTGGACCTGGTTGTTCCTCGTTTACTGGGTTGCT
ATTTGAACTAGGCCCCTCATCAATTGGCGCCGATATGAAACCAATCCACAATCCCTATTCTTGGAATAAT
AACGCTTCAATGATCTTCTTAGAACAGCCACTCGGAGTCGGCTTTTCCTATGGTGATGAAAAAGTCTCCT
CTACAAAATTAGCAGGCAAAGATGCGTACATTTTCCTGGAATTGTTTTTTGAAGCTTTTCCTCATTTACG
CTCCAACGATTTCCACATTGCAGGCGAATCCTATGCAGGACATTATATCCCTCAAATTGCACATGAGATC
GTTGTCAAGAACCCTGAAAGAACGTTCAATTTAACTTCAGTTATGATTGGTAATGGTATCACAGACCCTT
TGATTCAAGCAGATTATTATGAACCAATGGCATGCGGGAAAGGGGGCTATCACCCTGTTCTCTCATCAGA
AGAATGTGAGAAAATGAGTAAAGCTGCAGGTCGTTGTCGTAGGTTGAACAAGTTATGTTATGCTTCTAAA
TCAAGTTTACCATGCATAGTCGCCACTGCTTACTGTGACTCTGCACTTTTGGAACCGTACATTAACACAG
GACTCAACGTCTATGACATTAGAGGGCCCTGTGAAGATAATAGTACTGATGGTATGTGTTATACAGGTCT
CCGCTATGTCGACCAGTATATGAATTTTCCTGAAGTTCAAGAAACGCTAGGGTCCGACGTGCATAATTAT
TCTGGCTGTGATAATGACGTGTTCACCGGATTTTTGTTTACGGGCGATGGAAGTAAACCATTTCAACAAT
ATATTGCTGAATTATTAAATCACAACATTCCGGTATTAATATATGCGGGTGATAAGGATTATATTTGTAA
TTGGCTGGGAAACCATGCTTGGTCCAATGAGTTGGAATGGATCAATAAACGTAGGTATCAGAGAAGGATG
TTAAGACCATGGGTCAGTAAAGAAACAGGTGAAGAGTTGGGACAAGTCAAGAACTATGGCCCTTTCACCT
TTTTGAGAATATACGATGCCGGTCATATGGTGCCCTATGATCAACCGGAGGCAAGTTTGGAAATGGTCAA
CAGTTGGATTTCCGGTAATCGTGCTTTTTCGGATCTTTCCACCTTGGAAAATGCTAGTTCTAGACGGATC
CCCGGGTTAATTAAGCTTGCGCAACACGATGAAGCCGTGGACAACAAATTCAACAAAGAACAACAAAACG
CGTTCTATGAGATCTTACATTTACCTAACTTAAACGAAGAACAACGAAACGCCTTCATCCAAAGCTTAAA
AGATGACCCAAGCCAAAGCGCTAACCTTTTAGCAGAAGCTAAAAAGCTAAATGATGCTCAGGCGCCGAAA
GTAGACAACAAATTCAACAAAGAACAACAAAACGCGTTCTATGAGATCTTACATTTACCTAACTTAAACG
AAGAACAACGAAACGCCGTCATCCAAAGTTTAAAAGATGACCCAAGCCAAAGCGCTAACCTTTTAGCAGA
AGCTAAAAAGCTAAATGATGCTCAGGCGCCGAAAGTAGACGCGAATTAAGGCGCGCCACTTCTAAATAAG
CGAATTTCTTATGATTTATGATTTTTATTATTAAATAAGTTATAAAAAAAATAAGTGTATACAAATTTTA
AAGTGACTCTTAGGTTTTAAAACGAAAATTCTTATTCTTGAGTAACTCTTTCCTGTAGGTCAGGTTGCTT
TCTCAGGTATAGTATGAGGTCGCTCTTATTGACCACACCTCTACCGGCAGAATTCGATATCAAGCTTATC
GATACCGTCGACCTCGAGGGGGGGCCCGGTACCCAATTCGCCCTATAGTGAGTCGTATTACGCGCGCTCA
CTGGCCGTCGTTTTACAACGTCGTGACTGGGAAAACCCTGGCGTTACCCAACTTAATCGCCTTGCAGCAC
ATCCCCCTTTCGCCAGCTGGCGTAATAGCGAAGAGGCCCGCACCGATCGCCCTTCCCAACAGTTGCGCAG
CCTGAATGGCGAATGG
[124 nt withheld, positions 3447-3570]
C
[91 nt withheld, positions 3572-3662]
A
[49 nt withheld, positions 3664-3712]
CCTTTGACGTTGGAGTCCACGTTCTTT
[37 nt withheld, positions 3740-3776]
ACCCTATCTCGGTCTATTCTTTTGATTTATAAGGGATTTTGCCGATTTCGGCCTATTGGTTAAAAAATGA
GCTGATTTAACAAAAATTTAACGCGAATTTTAACAAAATATTAACGCTTACAATTTCCTGATGCGGTATT
TTCTCCTTACGCATCTGTGCGGTATTTCACACCGCATAGGGTAATAACTGATATAATTAAATTGAAGCTC
TAATTTGTGAGTTTAGTATACATGCATTTACTTATAATACAGTTTTTTAGTTTTGCTGGCCGCATCTTCT
CAAATATGCTTCCCAGCCTGCTTTTCTGTAACGTTCACCCTCTACCTTAGCATCCCTTCCCTTTGCAAAT
AGTCCTCTTCCAACAATAATAATGTCAGATCCTGTAGAGACCACATCATCCACGGTTCTATACTGTTGAC
CCAATGCGTCTCCCTTGTCATCTAAACCCACACCGGGTGTCATAATCAACCAATCGTAACCTTCATCTCT
TCCACCCATGTCTCTTTGAGCAATAAAGCCGATAACAAAATCTTTGTCGCTCTTCGCAATGTCAACAGTA
CCCTTAGTATATTCTCCAGTAGATAGGGAGCCCTTGCATGACAATTCTGCTAACATCAAAAGGCCTCTAG
GTTCCTTTGTTACTTCTTCTGCCGCCTGCTTCAAACCGCTAACAATACCTGGGCCCACCACACCGTGTGC
ATTCGTAATGTCTGCCCATTCTGCTATTCTGTATACACCCGCAGAGTACTGCAATTTGACTGTATTACCA
ATGTCAGCAAATTTTCTGTCTTCGAAGAGTAAAAAATTGTACTTGGCGGATAATGCCTTTAGCGGCTTAA
CTGTGCCCTCCATGGAAAAATCAGTCAAGATATCCACATGTGTTTTTAGTAAACAAATTTTGGGACCTAA
TGCTTCAACTAACTCCAGTAATTCCTTGGTGGTACGAACATCCAATGAAGCACACAAGTTTGTTTGCTTT
TCGTGCATGATATTAAATAGCTTGGCAGCAACAGGACTAGGATGAGTAGCAGCACGTTCCTTATATGTAG
CTTTCGACATGATTTATCTTCGTTTCCTGCAGGTTTTTGTTCTGTGCAGTTGGGTTAAGAATACTGGGCA
ATTTCATGTTTCTTCAACACTACATATGCGTATATATACCAATCTAAGTCTGTGCTCCTTCCTTCGTTCT
TCCTTCTGTTCGGAGATTACCGAATCAAAAAAATTTCAAGGAAACCGAAATCAAAAAAAAGAATAAAAAA
AAAATGATGAATTGAAAAGGTGGTATGGTGCACTCTCAGTACAATCTGCTCTGATGCCGCATAGTTAAGC
CAGCCCCGACACCCGCCAACACCCGCTGACGCGCCCTGACGGGCTTGTCTGCTCCCGGCATCCGCTTACA
GACAAGCTGTGACCGTCTCCGGGAGCTGCATGTGTCAGAGGTTTTCACCGTCATCACCGAAACGCGCGAG
ACGAAAGGGCCTCGTGATACGCCTATTTTTATAGGTTAATGTCATGATAATAATGGTTTCTTAGACGGAT
CGCTTGCCTGTAACTTACACGCGCCTCGTATCTTTTAATGATGGAATAATTTGGGAATTTACTCTGTGTT
TATTTATTTTTATGTTTTGTATTTGGATTTTAGAAAGTAAATAAAGAAGGTAGAAGAGTTACGGAATGAA
GAAAAAAAAATAAACAAAGGTTTAAAAAATTTCAACAAAAAGCGTACTTTACATATATATTTATTAGACA
AGAAAAGCAGATTAAATAGATATACATTCGATTAACGATAAGTAAAATGTAAAATCACAGGATTTTCGTG
TGTGGTCTTCTACACAGACAAGATGAAACAATTCGGCATTAATACCTGAGAGCAGGAAGAGCAAGATAAA
AGGTAGTATTTGTTGGCGATCCCCCTAGAGTCTTTTACATCTTCGGAAAACAAAAACTATTTTTTCTTTA
ATTTCTTTTTTTACTTTCTATTTTTAATTTATATATTTATATTAAAAAATTTAAATTATAATTATTTTTA
TAGCACGTGATGAAAAGGACCCAGGTGGCACTTTTCGGGGAAATGTGCGCGGAACCCCTATTTGTTTATT
TTTCTAAATACATTCAAATATGTATCCGCTCATGAGACAATAACCCTGATAAATGCTTCAATAATATTGA
AAAAGGAAGAGTATGAGTATTCAACATTTCCGTGTCGCCCTTATTCCCTTTTTTGCGGCATTTTGCCTTC
CTGTTTTTGCTCACCCAGAAACGCTGGTGAAAGTAAAAGATGCTGAAGATCAGTTGGGTGCACGAGTGGG
TTACATCGAACTGGATCTCAACAGCGGTAAGATCCTTGAGAGTTTTCGCCCCGAAGAACGTTTTCCAATG
ATGAGCACTTTTAAAGTTCTGCTATGTGGCGCGGTATTATCCCGTATTGACGCCGGGCAAGAGCAACTCG
GTCGCCGCATACACTATTCTCAGAATGACTTGGTTGAGTACTCACCAGTCACAGAAAAGCATCTTACGGA
TGGCATGACAGTAAGAGAATTATGCAGTGCTGCCATAACCATGAGTGATAACACTGCGGCCAACTTACTT
CTGACAACGATCGGAGGACCGAAGGAGCTAACCGCTTTTTTGCACAACATGGGGGATCATGTAACTCGCC
TTGATCGTTGGGAACCGGAGCTGAATGAAGCCATACCAAACGACGAGCGTGACACCACGATGCCTGTAGC
AATGGCAACAACGTTGCGCAAACTATTAACTGGCGAACTACTTACTCTAGCTTCCCGGCAACAATTAATA
GACTGGATGGAGGCGGATAAAGTTGCAGGACCACTTCTGCGCTCGGCCCTTCCGGCTGGCTGGTTTATTG
CTGATAAATCTGGAGCCGGTGAGCGTGGGTCTCGCGGTATCATTGCAGCACTGGGGCCAGATGGTAAGCC
CTCCCGTATCGTAGTTATCTACACGACGGGGAGTCAGGCAACTATGGATGAACGAAATAGACAGATCGCT
GAGATAGGTGCCTCACTGATTAAGCATTGGTAACTGTCAGACCAAGTTTACTCATATATACTTTAGATTG
ATTTAAAACTTCATTTTTAATTTAAAAGGATCTAGGTGAAGATCCTTTTTGATAATCTCATGACCAAAAT
CCCTTAACGTGAGTTTTCGTTCCACTGAGCGTCAGACCCCGTAGAAAAGATCAAAGGATCTTCTTGAGAT
CCTTTTTTTCTGCGCGTAATCTGCTGCTTGCAAACAAAAAAACCACCGCTACCAGCGGTGGTTTGTTTGC
CGGATCAAGAGCTACCAACTCTTTTTCCGAAGGTAACTGGCTTCAGCAGAGCGCAGATACCAAATACTGT
TCTTCTAGTGTAGCCGTAGTTAGGCCACCACTTCAAGAACTCTGTAGCACCGCCTACATACCTCGCTCTG
CTAATCCTGTTACCAGTGGCTGCTGCCAGTGGCGATAAGTCGTGTCTTACCGGGTTGGACTCAAGACGAT
AGTTACCGGATAAGGCGCAGCGGTCGGGCTGAACGGGGGGTTCGTGCACACAGCCCAGCTTGGAGCGAAC
GACCTACACCGAACTGAGATACCTACAGCGTGAGCTATGAGAAAGCGCCACGCTTCCCGAAGGGAGAAAG
GCGGACAGGTATCCGGTAAGCGGCAGGGTCGGAACAGGAGAGCGCACGAGGGAGCTTCCAGGGGGAAACG
CCTGGTATCTTTATAGTCCTGTCGGGTTTCGCCACCTCTGACTTGAGCGTCGATTTTTGTGATGCTCGTC
AGGGGGGCGGAGCCTATGGAAAAACGCCAGCAACGCGGCCTTTTTACGGTTCCTGGCCTTTTGCTGGCCT
TTTGCTCACATGTTCTTTCCTGCGTTATCCCCTGATTCTGTGGATAACCGTATTACCGCCTTTGAGTGAG
CTGATACCGCTCGCCGCAGCCGAACGACCGAGCGCAGCGAGTCAGTGAGCGAGGAAGCGGAAGAGCGCCC
AATACGCAAACCGCCTC
Features (pLannotate 1.2.2; 23 found; start..end, strand, type, name):
     83..104     +  protein_bind   CAP binding site: CAP binding activates transcription in the presence of cAMP. E. coli catabolite activator protein
    119..149     +  promoter       lac promoter: promoter for the E. coli lac operon
    157..173     +  protein_bind   lac operator: The lac repressor binds to the lac operator to inhibit transcription in E. coli. This inhibition can be relieved by adding lactose or isopropyl-β-D-thiogalactopyranoside (IPTG). lac repressor encoded by lacI
    218..236     +  promoter       T3 promoter: promoter for bacteriophage T3 RNA polymerase
    257..727     -  CDS            YBY8_YEAST (fragment): Experimental evidence at protein level: Swiss-Prot protein existence level 1. From Saccharomyces cerevisiae (strain ATCC 204508 / S288c) (Baker's yeast).
   1055..2578    +  CDS            YBY9_YEAST: Experimental evidence at protein level: Swiss-Prot protein existence level 1. From Saccharomyces cerevisiae (strain ATCC 204508 / S288c) (Baker's yeast).
   2627..2800    +  CDS            ProtA: IgG-binding unit of Staphylococcus aureus protein A
   2804..2974    +  CDS            ProtA: IgG-binding unit of Staphylococcus aureus protein A
   3010..3197    +  terminator     ADH1 terminator: S. cerevisiae ADH1; transcription terminator for the S. cerevisiae alcohol dehydrogenase 1 (ADH1) gene
   3200..3253    +  misc_feature   MCS (fragment): pBluescript multiple cloning site
   3262..3280    -  promoter       T7 promoter: promoter for bacteriophage T7 RNA polymerase
   3288..3443    +  CDS            lacZα (fragment): LacZα fragment of β-galactosidase; lacZ fragment
   3447..3875    +  rep_origin     f1 ori (sequence partly withheld): f1 bacteriophage origin of replication; arrow indicates direction of (+) strand synthesis
   3903..3954    -  misc_feature   bom (fragment): basis of mobility region from pBR322
   4033..4836    -  CDS            URA3: orotidine-5'-phosphate decarboxylase, required for uracil biosynthesis; S. cerevisiae URA3; yeast auxotrophic marker, counterselectable with 5-fluoroorotic acid (5-FOA)
   4837..5052    -  promoter       URA3 promoter: S. cerevisiae URA3
   5060..5109    -  misc_feature   bom (fragment): basis of mobility region from pBR322
   5211..5246    -  CDS            rop (fragment): Rop protein, which maintains plasmids at low copy number; rop
   5314..5817    -  misc_feature   CEN/ARS: S. cerevisiae CEN6 centromere fused to an autonomously replicating sequence
   5854..5958    +  promoter       AmpR promoter: bla
   5959..6819    +  CDS            AmpR: β-lactamase; bla; confers resistance to ampicillin, carbenicillin, and related antibiotics
   6990..7578    +  rep_origin     ori: high-copy-number ColE1/pMB1/pBR322/pUC origin of replication
   7761..70      +  CDS            lacI (fragment) (across the origin): lac repressor; lacI; The lac repressor binds to the lac operator to inhibit transcription in E. coli. This inhibition can be relieved by adding lactose or isopropyl-β-D-thiogalactopyranoside (IPTG).
