[The description below was written by a language model from this plasmid's Addgene catalogue record and pLannotate feature annotations shown in this document.]
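Description:
pKP105 is a yeast–E. coli shuttle plasmid built on a pRS416 derivative that already carries a protein A (PA) tag and the ADH1 terminator. As a pRS416-type vector it contains a CEN6/ARS element, so it is maintained in Saccharomyces cerevisiae as a stable, low-copy centromeric plasmid. It is selected through the URA3 marker, which complements uracil auxotrophy and can be counterselected with 5-FOA. In bacteria it replicates from a high-copy ColE1/pUC-type origin and is selected with ampicillin through the bla gene. An f1 origin, lac promoter/operator and lacZα remnants, and flanking T3 and T7 promoters are carried over from the pBluescript-style cloning region.

The payload is the 1,524 bp S. cerevisiae open reading frame YBR139W (ATG42), which encodes a vacuolar serine carboxypeptidase. It is driven by its own upstream promoter region rather than a heterologous promoter. The cloned upstream genomic segment is long enough to include a fragment of the neighbouring, divergently oriented yeast gene, annotated on the opposite strand. The ORF is followed by two tandem IgG-binding units of Staphylococcus aureus protein A, which form the C-terminal PA tag, and transcription ends at the ADH1 terminator. This design should give near-native expression of Atg42-PA, and the tagged protein can be detected or captured through the tag's affinity for IgG. The associated study concerns vacuole function and the terminal steps of autophagy.

The depositor sequence (7,795 nt) and the repository's sequencing result (7,783 nt) show the same features in the same order. They differ only in numbering origin and by a few bases, apparently around the f1 origin region.
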