Addgene plasmid #106461: pKP105 (pRS416-YBR139Wp-YBR139W-PA-ADH1t)
Purpose: Expresses Atg42/Ybr139w with a C-terminal PA tag in yeast cells
Depositing lab: Daniel Klionsky. Depositing organization: University of Michigan. Publication: A newly characterized vacuolar serine carboxypeptidase, Atg42/Ybr139w, is required for normal vacuole function and the terminal steps of autophagy in the yeast Saccharomyces cerevisiae. Parzych KR, Ariosa A, Mari M, Klionsky DJ. Mol Biol Cell. 2018 May 1;29(9):1089-1099. doi: 10.1091/mbc.E17-08-0516. Epub 2018 Mar 22. PubMed 29514932.
Backbone
  Vector backbone: pRS416-PA
  Total vector size (bp): 7795
  Vector type: Bacterial Expression, Yeast Expression
  Selectable markers: URA3
Growth in bacteria
  Bacterial resistance: Ampicillin, 100 μg/mL
  Growth temperature: 37°C
  Growth strain: DH5alpha
  Copy number: Unknown
Gene/Insert
  Gene/Insert name: YBR139W (alt name: ATG42)
  Species: S. cerevisiae (budding yeast)
  Insert size (bp): 1524
  Promoter: YBR139W
  Tag / fusion protein: PA (C terminal on backbone)
  Cloning method: Restriction Enzyme; 5′ cloning site SacI (unknown if destroyed); 3′ cloning site None (unknown if destroyed)
  Sequencing primers: 5′ M13 REV
Terms and licenses: Academic/Nonprofit Terms; Industry Terms: Not Available to Industry
How to cite: pKP105 (pRS416-YBR139Wp-YBR139W-PA-ADH1t) was a gift from Daniel Klionsky (Addgene plasmid # 106461 ; http://n2t.net/addgene:106461 ; RRID:Addgene_106461)
